>Addgene plasmid #59773 | pCMrfp | depositor full sequence | sequence record 94304 | pCMrfp sequence 8246 bps
CTAGTGCTTGGATTCTCACCAATAAAAAACGCCCGGCGGCAACCGAGCGTTCTGAACAAATCCAGATGGA
GTTCTGAGGTCATTACTGGATCTATCAACAGGAGTCCAAGCGAGCTCGTAAACTTGGTCTGACAGTTACC
AATGCTTAATCAGTGAGGCACCTATCTCAGCGATCTGTCTATTTCGTTCATCCATAGTTGCCTGACTCCC
CGTCGTGTAGATAACTACGATACGGGAGGGCTTACCATCTGGCCCCAGTGCTGCAATGATACCGCGAGAC
CCACGCTCACCGGCTCCAGATTTATCAGCAATAAACCAGCCAGCCGGAAGGGCCGAGCGCAGAAGTGGTC
CTGCAACTTTATCCGCCTCCATCCAGTCTATTAATTGTTGCCGGGAAGCTAGAGTAAGTAGTTCGCCAGT
TAATAGTTTGCGCAACGTTGTTGCCATTGCTACAGGCATCGTGGTGTCACGCTCGTCGTTTGGTATGGCT
TCATTCAGCTCCGGTTCCCAACGATCAAGGCGAGTTACATGATCCCCCATGTTGTGCAAAAAAGCGGTTA
GCTCCTTCGGTCCTCCGATCGTTGTCAGAAGTAAGTTGGCCGCAGTGTTATCACTCATGGTTATGGCAGC
ACTGCATAATTCTCTTACTGTCATGCCATCCGTAAGATGCTTTTCTGTGACTGGTGAGTACTCAACCAAG
TCATTCTGAGAATAGTGTATGCGGCGACCGAGTTGCTCTTGCCCGGCGTCAATACGGGATAATACCGCGC
CACATAGCAGAACTTTAAAAGTGCTCATCATTGGAAAACGTTCTTCGGGGCGAAAACTCTCAAGGATCTT
ACCGCTGTTGAGATCCAGTTCGATGTAACCCACTCGTGCACCCAACTGATCTTCAGCATCTTTTACTTTC
ACCAGCGTTTCTGGGTGAGCAAAAACAGGAAGGCAAAATGCCGCAAAAAAGGGAATAAGGGCGACACGGA
AATGTTGAATACTCATACTCTTCCTTTTTCAATATTATTGAAGCATTTATCAGGGTTATTGTCTCATGAG
CGGATACATATTTGAATGTATTTAGAAAAATAAACAAATAGGGGTTCCGCGCACATTTCCCCGAAAAGTG
CCACCTGACGTCTTATGACAACTTGACGGCTACATCATTCACTTTTTCTTCACAACCGGCACGGAACTCG
CTCGGGCTGGCCCCGGTGCATTTTTTAAATACCCGCGAGAAATAGAGTTGATCGTCAAAACCAACATTGC
GACCGACGGTGGCGATAGGCATCCGGGTGGTGCTCAAAAGCAGCTTCGCCTGGCTGATACGTTGGTCCTC
GCGCCAGCTTAAGACGCTAATCCCTAACTGCTGGCGGAAAAGATGTGACAGACGCGACGGCGACAAGCAA
ACATGCTGTGCGACGCTGGCGATATCAAAATTGCTGTCTGCCAGGTGATCGCTGATGTACTGACAAGCCT
CGCGTACCCGATTATCCATCGGTGGATGGAGCGACTCGTTAATCGCTTCCATGCGCCGCAGTAACAATTG
CTCAAGCAGATTTATCGCCAGCAGCTCCGAATAGCGCCCTTCCCCTTGCCCGGCGTTAATGATTTGCCCA
AACAGGTCGCTGAAATGCGGCTGGTGCGCTTCATCCGGGCGAAAGAACCCCGTATTGGCAAATATTGACG
GCCAGTTAAGCCATTCATGCCAGTAGGCGCGCGGACGAAAGTAAACCCACTGGTGATACCATTCGCGAGC
CTCCGGATGACGACCGTAGTGATGAATCTCTCCTGGCGGGAACAGCAAAATATCACCCGGTCGGCAAACA
AATTCTCGTCCCTGATTTTTCACCACCCCCTGACCGCGAATGGTGAGATTGAGAATATAACCTTTCATTC
CCAGCGGTCGGTCGATAAAAAAATCGAGATAACCGTTGGCCTCAATCGGCGTTAAACCCGCCACCAGATG
GGCATTAAACGAGTATCCCGGCAGCAGGGGATCATTTTGCGCTTCAGCCATACTTTTCATACTCCCGCCA
TTCAGAGAAGAAACCAATTGTCCATATTGCATCAGACATTGCCGTCACTGCGTCTTTTACTGGCTCTTCT
CGCTAACCAAACCGGTAACCCCGCTTATTAAAAGCATTCTGTAACAAAGCGGGACCAAAGCCATGACAAA
AACGCGTAACAAAAGTGTCTATAATCACGGCAGAAAAGTCCACATTGATTATTTGCACGGCGTCACACTT
TGCTATGCCATAGCATTTTTATCCATAAGATTAGCGGATTCTACCTGACGCTTTTTATCGCAACTCTCTA
CTGTTTCTCCATACCCGTTTTTTTGGGAATTCAAAAGATCTTTTAAGAAGGAGATATACATATGGCGAGT
AGCGAAGACGTTATCAAAGAGTTCATGCGTTTCAAAGTTCGTATGGAAGGTTCCGTTAACGGTCACGAGT
TCGAAATCGAAGGTGAAGGTGAAGGTCGTCCGTACGAAGGTACCCAGACCGCTAAACTGAAAGTTACCAA
AGGTGGTCCGCTGCCGTTCGCTTGGGACATCCTGTCCCCGCAGTTCCAGTACGGTTCCAAAGCTTACGTT
AAACACCCGGCTGACATCCCGGACTACCTGAAACTGTCCTTCCCGGAAGGTTTCAAATGGGAACGTGTTA
TGAACTTCGAAGACGGTGGTGTTGTTACCGTTACCCAGGACTCCTCCCTGCAAGACGGTGAGTTCATCTA
CAAAGTTAAACTGCGTGGTACCAACTTCCCGTCCGACGGTCCGGTTATGCAGAAAAAAACCATGGGTTGG
GAAGCTTCCACCGAACGTATGTACCCGGAAGACGGTGCTCTGAAAGGTGAAATCAAAATGCGTCTGAAAC
TGAAAGACGGTGGTCACTACGACGCTGAAGTTAAAACCACCTACATGGCTAAAAAACCGGTTCAGCTGCC
GGGTGCTTACAAAACCGACATCAAACTGGACATCACCTCCCACAACGAAGACTACACCATCGTTGAACAG
TACGAACGTGCTGAAGGTCGTCACTCCACCGGTGCTTAAGGATCCAAACTCGAGTAAGGATCTCCAGGCA
TCAAATAAAACGAAAGGCTCAGTCGAAAGACTGGGCCTTTCGTTTTATCTGTTGTTTGTCGGTGAACGCT
CTCTACTAGAGTCACACTGGCTCACCTTCGGGTGGGCCTTTCTGCGTTTATACCTAGGCAGAAGTGGTCA
GCTTGGCTGCCATTTTTGGGGTGAGGCCGTTCGCGGCCGAGGGGCGCAGCCCCTGGGGGGATGGGAGGCC
CGCGTTAGCGGGCCGGGAGGGTTCGAGAAGGGGGGGCACCCCCCTTCGGCGTGCGCGGTCACGCGCACAG
GGCGCAGCCCTGGTTAAAAACAAGGTTTATAAATATTGGTTTAAAAGCAGGTTAAAAGACAGGTTAGCGG
TGGCCGAAAAACGGGCGGAAACCCTTGCAAATGCTGGATTTTCTGCCTGTGGACAGCCCCTCAAATGTCA
ATAGGTGCGCCCCTCATCTGTCAGCACTCTGCCCCTCAAGTGTCAAGGATCGCGCCCCTCATCTGTCAGT
AGTCGCGCCCCTCAAGTGTCAATACCGCAGGGCACTTATCCCCAGGCTTGTCCACATCATCTGTGGGAAA
CTCGCGTAAAATCAGGCGTTTTCGCCGATTTGCGAGGCTGGCCAGCTCCACGTCGCCGGCCGAAATCGAG
CCTGCCCCTCATCTGTCAACGCCGCGCCGGGTGAGTCGGCCCCTCAAGTGTCAACGTCCGCCCCTCATCT
GTCAGTGAGGGCCAAGTTTTCCGCGAGGTATCCACAACGCCGGCGGCCGCGGTGTCTCGCACACGGCTTC
GACGGCGTTTCTGGCGCGTTTGCAGGGCCATAGACGGCCGCCAGCCCAGCGGCGAGGGCAACCAGCCCGG
TGAGCGTCGGAAAGGGTCGACGGATCTTTTCCGCTGCATAACCCTGCTTCGGGGTCATTATAGCGATTTT
TTCGGTATATCCATCCTTTTTCGCACGATATACAGGATTTTGCCAAAGGGTTCGTGTAGACTTTCCTTGG
TGTATCCAACGGCGTCAGCCGGGCAGGATAGGTGAAGTAGGCCCACCCGCGAGCGGGTGTTCCTTCTTCA
CTGTCCCTTATTCGCACCTGGCGGTGCTCAACGGGAATCCTGCTCTGCGAGGCTGGCCGGCTACCGCCGG
CGTAACAGATGAGGGCAAGCGGATGGCTGATGAAACCAAGCCAACCAGGAAGGGCAGCCCACCTATCAAG
GTGTACTGCCTTCCAGACGAACGAAGAGCGATTGAGGAAAAGGCGGCGGCGGCCGGCATGAGCCTGTAGG
CCTACCTGCTGGCCGTCGGCCAGGGCTACAAAATCACGGGCGTCGTGGACTATGAGCACGTCCGCGAGCT
GGCCCGCATCAATGGCGACCTGGGCCGCCTGGGCGGCCTGCTGAAACTCTGGCTCACCGACGACCCGCGC
ACGGCGCGGTTCGGTGATGCCACGATCCTCGCCCTGCTGGCGAAGATCGAAGAGAAGCAGGACGAGCTTG
GCAAGGTCATGATGGGCGTGGTCCGCCCGAGGGCAGAGCCATGACTTTTTTAGCCGCTAAAACGGCCGGG
GGGTGCGCGTGATTGCCAAGCACGTCCCCATGCGCTCCATCAAGAAGAGCGACTTCGCGGAGCTGGTATT
CGTGCAGGGCAAGATTCGGAATACCAAGTACGAGAAGGACGGCCAGACGGTCTACGGGACCGACTTCATT
GCCGATAAGGTGGATTATCTGGACACCAAGGCACCAGGCGGGTCAAATCAGGAATAAGGGCACATTGCCC
CGGCGTGAGTCGGGGCAATCCCGCAAGGAGGGTGAATGAATCGGACGTTTGACCGGAAGGCATACAGGCA
AGAACTGATCGACGCGGGGTTTTCCGCCGAGGATGCCGAAACCATCGCAAGCCGCACCGTCATGCGTGCG
CCCCGCGAAACCTTCCAGTCCGTCGGCTCGATGGTCCAGCAAGCTACGGCCAAGATCGAGCGCGACAGCG
TGCAACTGGCTCCCCCTGCCCTGCCCGCGCCATCGGCCGCCGTGGAGCGTTCGCGTCGTCTCGAACAGGA
GGCGGCAGGTTTGGCGAAGTCGATGACCATCGACACGCGAGGAACTATGACGACCAAGAAGCGAAAAACC
GCCGGCGAGGACCTGGCAAAACAGGTCAGCGAGGCCAAGCAGGCCGCGTTGCTGAAACACACGAAGCAGC
AGATCAAGGAAATGCAGCTTTCCTTGTTCGATATTGCGCCGTGGCCGGACACGATGCGAGCGATGCCAAA
CGACACGGCCCGCTCTGCCCTGTTCACCACGCGCAACAAGAAAATCCCGCGCGAGGCGCTGCAAAACAAG
GTCATTTTCCACGTCAACAAGGACGTGAAGATCACCTACACCGGCGTCGAGCTGCGGGCCGACGATGACG
AACTGGTGTGGCAGCAGGTGTTGGAGTACGCGAAGCGCACCCCTATCGGCGAGCCGATCACCTTCACGTT
CTACGAGCTTTGCCAGGACCTGGGCTGGTCGATCAATGGCCGGTATTACACGAAGGCCGAGGAATGCCTG
TCGCGCCTACAGGCGACGGCGATGGGCTTCACGTCCGACCGCGTTGGGCACCTGGAATCGGTGTCGCTGC
TGCACCGCTTCCGCGTCCTGGACCGTGGCAAGAAAACGTCCCGTTGCCAGGTCCTGATCGACGAGGAAAT
CGTCGTGCTGTTTGCTGGCGACCACTACACGAAATTCATATGGGAGAAGTACCGCAAGCTGTCGCCGACG
GCCCGACGGATGTTCGACTATTTCAGCTCGCACCGGGAGCCGTACCCGCTCAAGCTGGAAACCTTCCGCC
TCATGTGCGGATCGGATTCCACCCGCGTGAAGAAGTGGCGCGAGCAGGTCGGCGAAGCCTGCGAAGAGTT
GCGAGGCAGCGGCCTGGTGGAACACGCCTGGGTCAATGATGACCTGGTGCATTGCAAACGCTAGGGCCTT
GTGGGGTCAGTTCCGGCTGGGGGTTCAGCAGCCAGCGCTTTACTGGCATTTCAGGAACAAGCGGGCACTG
CTCGACGCACTTGCTTCGCTCAGTATCGCTCGGGACGCACGGCGCGCTCTACGAACTGCCGATAAACAGA
GGATTAAAATTGACAATTCTAGGGCGCGTATAGCTTGCCGGAAGTCGCCTTGACCCGCATGGCATAGGCC
TATCGTTTCCACGATCAGCGATCGGCTCGTTGCCCTGCGCCGCTCCAAAGCCCGCGACGCAGCGCCGGCA
GGCAGAGCAAGTAGAGGGCAGCGCCTGCAATCCATGCCCACCCGTTCCACGTTGTTATAGAAGCCGCATA
GATCGCCGTGAAGAGGAGGGGTCCGACGATCGAGGTCAGGCTGGTGAGCGCCGCCAGTGAGCCTTGCAGC
TGCCCCTGACGTTCCTCATCCACCTGCCTGGACAACATTGCTTGCAGCGCCGGCATTCCGATGCCACCCG
AAGCAAGCAGGACCATGATCGGGAACGCCATCCATCCCCGTGTCGCGAAGGCAAGCAGGATGTAGCCTGT
GCCGTCGGCAATCATTCCGAGCATGAGTGCCCGCCTTTCGCCGAGCCGGGCGGCTACAGGGCCGGTGATC
ATTGCCTGGGCGAGTGAATGCAGAATGCCAAATGCGGCAAGCGAAATGCCGATCGTGGTCGCGTCCCAGT
GAAAGCGATCCTCGCCGAAAATGACCCAAAGCGCGGCCGGCACCTGTCCGACAAGTTGCATGATGAAGAA
GACCGCCATCAGGGCGGCGACGACGGTCATGCCCCGGGCCCACCGGAACGAAGCGAGCGGGTTGAGAGCC
TCCCGGCGTAACGGCCGGCGTTCGCCTTTGTGCGACTCCGGCAAAAGGAAACAGCCCGTCAGGAAATTGA
GGCCGTTCAAGGCTGCCGCGGCGAAGAACGGAGCGTGGGGGGAGAAACCGCCCATCAGCCCACCGAGCAC
AGGTCCCGCGACCATCCCGAACCCGAAACAGGCGCTCATGAAGCCGAAGTGCCGCGCGCGCTCATCGCCA
TCAGTGATATCGGCAATATAAGCGCCGGCTACCGCCCCAGTCGCCCCGGTGATGCCGGCCACGATCCGCC
CGATATAGAGAACCCAAAGGAAAGGCGCTGTCGCCATGATGGCGTAGTCGACAGTGGCGCCGGCCAGCGA
GACGAGCAAGATTGGCCGCCGCCCGAAACGATCCGACAGCGCGCCCAGCACAGGTGCGCAGGCAAATTGC
ACCAACGCATACAGCGCCAGCAGAATGCCATAGTGGGCGGTGACGTCGTTCGAGTGAACCAGATCGCGCA
GGAGGCCCGGCAGCACCGGCATAATCAGGCCGATGCCGACAGCGTCGAGCGCGACAGTGCTCAGAATTAC
GATCAGGGGTATGTTGGGTTTCACGTCTGGCCTCCGGACCAGCCTCCGCTGGTCCGATTGAACGCGCGGA
TTCTTTATCACTGATAAGTTGGTGGACATATTATGTTTATCAGTGATAAAGTGTCAATCATGACAAAGTT
GCAGCCGAATACAGTGATCCGTGCCGCCCTGGACCTGTTGAACGAGGTCGGCGTAGACGGTCTGACGACA
CGCAAACTGGCGGAACGGTTGGGGGTTCAGCAGCCGGCGCTTTACTGGCACTTCAGGAACAAGCGGGCGC
TGCTCGACGCACTGGCCGAAGCCATGCTGGCGGAGAATCATACGCATTCGGTGCCGAGAGCCGACGACGA
CTGGCGCTCATTTCTGATCGGGAATGCCCGCAGCTTCAGGCAGGCGCTGCTCGCCTACCGCGATGGCGCG
CGCATCCATGCCGGCACGCGACCGGGCGCACCGCAGATGGAAACGGCCGACGCGCAGCTTCGCTTCCTCT
GCGAGGCGGGTTTTTCGGCCGGGGACGCCGTCAATGCGCTGATGACAATCAGCTACTTCACTGTTGGGGC
CGTGCTTGAGGAGCAGGCCGGCGACAGCGATGCCGGCGAGCGCGGCGGCACCGTTGAACAGGCTCCGCTC
TCGCCGCTGTTGCGGGCCGCGATAGACGCCTTCGACGAAGCCGGTCCGGACGCAGCGTTCGAGCAGGGAC
TCGCGGTGATTGTCGATGGATTGGCGAAAAGGAGGCTCGTTGTCAGGAACGTTGAAGGACCGAGAAAGGG
TGCTAAGAAACCATTATTATCATGACATTAACCTATAAAAATAGGCGTATCACGAA
Features (pLannotate 1.2.2; 16 found; start..end, strand, type, name):
     12..106     -  terminator     lambda t0 terminator: transcription terminator from phage lambda
    136..996     -  CDS            AmpR: β-lactamase; bla; confers resistance to ampicillin, carbenicillin, and related antibiotics
    997..1101    -  promoter       AmpR promoter: bla
   1133..2011    -  CDS            araC: L-arabinose regulatory protein; araC
   2038..2322    +  promoter       araBAD promoter: araBAD; promoter of the L-arabinose operon of E. coli; the araC regulatory gene is transcribed in the opposite direction (Guzman et al., 1995)
   2372..3049    +  CDS            mRFP1: monomeric derivative of DsRed (Campbell et al., 2002)
   3082..3153    +  terminator     rrnB T1 terminator: transcription terminator T1 from the E. coli rrnB gene
   3169..3196    +  terminator     T7Te terminator: phage T7 early transcription terminator
   3297..3928    -  rep_origin     oriV: incP origin of replication
   4081..4190    +  oriT           oriT: incP origin of transfer
   4223..4594    +  CDS            traJ: oriT-recognizing protein; traJ
   4632..4736    +  CDS            traI (fragment): TRAI6_ECOLX - Experimental evidence at protein level: Swiss-Prot protein existence level 1. The initiation process of transfer DNA synthesis requires the interaction of at least three plasmid-specific components (TraH, I, and J) at the transfer origin resulting in the assembly of a specialised nucleoprotein complex - the relaxosome. Site- and strand-specific cleavage at the transfer origin is dependent on TraI and TraJ. From Escherichia coli.
   4866..6014    +  CDS            trfA: trans-acting replication protein that binds to and activates oriV
   6034..6186    +  CDS            tetR (fragment): TETR1_ECOLX - Experimental evidence at protein level: Swiss-Prot protein existence level 1. TetR is the repressor of the tetracycline resistance element; its N-terminal region forms a helix-turn-helix structure and binds DNA. Binding of tetracycline to TetR reduces the repressor affinity for the tetracycline resistance gene (tetA) promoter operator sites. From Escherichia coli.
   6245..7444    -  CDS            TcR: tetracycline efflux protein; tetA; confers resistance to tetracycline
   7550..8192    +  CDS            TetR (fragment): tetracycline resistance regulatory protein; tetR
