[The description below was written by a language model from this plasmid's Addgene catalogue record and pLannotate feature annotations shown in this document.]
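Description:
pCMrfp is an 8.2 kb broad-host-range bacterial expression plasmid derived from pCM62, built as part of a synthetic biology toolbox for Ralstonia eutropha. It replicates through the IncP system: the feature table shows oriV together with trfA, whose product binds and activates that origin, so the plasmid can be maintained in a wide range of Gram-negative bacteria as well as in E. coli. An IncP oriT, traJ and a fragment of traI are also present, which should allow the plasmid to be mobilised by conjugation when the remaining transfer functions are supplied in trans by a helper strain or plasmid. Selection is listed as tetracycline, provided by the tetA efflux gene with annotated tetR repressor fragments on either side. A β-lactamase gene with its own promoter, followed by the lambda t0 terminator, provides ampicillin resistance as a second marker. The catalogue entry describes the plasmid as high copy.

The payload is an arabinose-inducible reporter cassette assembled by Gibson cloning. araC is transcribed divergently from the araBAD promoter, which drives mRFP1, a monomeric red fluorescent derivative of DsRed. The rrnB T1 and T7Te terminators follow the reporter and insulate the downstream replication region from read-through. AraC represses the promoter in the absence of L-arabinose and activates it when the sugar is added, so red fluorescence gives a readout of induced expression. Given the toolbox context, the construct most likely serves to characterise how the pCM62 backbone and PBAD system perform in R. eutropha and other hosts, and as a template in which rfp can be replaced by genes of interest, although the record does not state these uses explicitly.
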