Addgene plasmid #59773: pCMrfp
Purpose: Derived from pCM62; ampR, tetR, PBAD - rfp
Depositing lab: Nathan Hillson. Depositing organization: Lawrence Berkeley National Laboratory. Publication: Development of a broad-host synthetic biology toolbox for Ralstonia eutropha and its application to engineering hydrocarbon biofuel production. Bi C, Su P, Muller J, Yeh YC, Chhabra SR, Beller HR, Singer SW, Hillson NJ. Microb Cell Fact. 2013 Nov 13;12:107. doi: 10.1186/1475-2859-12-107. PubMed 24219429.
Backbone
  Vector backbone: pCM62
  Backbone size w/o insert (bp): 7569
  Total vector size (bp): 8246
  Vector type: Bacterial Expression
Growth in bacteria
  Bacterial resistance: Tetracycline, 10 μg/mL
  Growth temperature: 30°C
  Growth strain: DH10B
  Growth instructions: Grow for 2 days
  Copy number: High Copy
Gene/Insert
  Gene/Insert name: rfp
  Insert size (bp): 677
  Promoter: pBAD
  Cloning method: Gibson Cloning
  Sequencing primers: 5′ atggcgagtagcgaagac; 3′ GTGAGGTGGC CACGAATT
Terms and licenses: Academic/Nonprofit Terms; Industry Terms: Not Available to Industry
How to cite: pCMrfp was a gift from Nathan Hillson (Addgene plasmid # 59773 ; http://n2t.net/addgene:59773 ; RRID:Addgene_59773)
