>Addgene plasmid #59773 | pCMrfp | addgene partial sequence | sequence record 98815 | pBAD-F 5'-ATGCCATAGCATTTTTATCC-3'
TTATCGCAACTCTCTACTGTTTCTCCATACCCGTTTTTTTGGGAATTCAAAAGATCTTTTAAGAAGGAGA
TATACATATGGCGAGTAGCGAAGACGTTATCAAAGAGTTCATGCGTTTCAAAGTTCGTATGGAAGGTTCC
GTTAACGGTCACGAGTTCGAAATCGAAGGTGAAGGTGAAGGTCGTCCGTACGAAGGTACCCAGACCGCTA
AACTGAAAGTTACCAAAGGTGGTCCGCTGCCGTTCGCTTGGGACATCCTGTCCCCGCAGTTCCAGTACGG
TTCCAAAGCTTACGTTAAACACCCGGCTGACATCCCGGACTACCTGAAACTGTCCTTCCCGGAAGGTTTC
AAATGGGAACGTGTTATGAACTTCGAAGACGGTGGTGTTGTTACCGTTACCCAGGACTCCTCCCTGCAAG
ACGGTGAGTTCATCTACAAAGTTAAACTGCGTGGTACCAACTTCCCGTCCGACGGTCCGGTTATGCAGAA
AAAAACCATGGGTTGGGAAGCTTCCACCGAACGTATGTACCCGGAAGACGGTGCTCTGAAAGGTGAAATC
AAAATGCGTCTGAAACTGAAAGACGGTGGTCACTACGACGCTGAAGTTAAAACCACCTACATGGCTAAAA
AACCGGTTCAGCTGCCGGGTGCTTACAAAACCGACATCAAACTGGACATCACCTCCCACAACGAAGACTA
CACCATCGTTGAACAGTACGAACGTGCTGAA
