>Addgene plasmid #59773 | pCMrfp | addgene partial sequence | sequence record 98822 | TetA-F1 5'-tcctcttcacggcgatctatg-3'
CGCTGCCCTCTACTTGCTCTGCCTGCCGGCGCTGCGTCGCGGGCTTTGGAGCGGCGCAGGGCAACGAGCC
GATCGCTGATCGTGGAAACGATAGGCCTATGCCATGCGGGTCAAGGCGACTTCCGGCAAGCTATACGCGC
CCTAGAATTGTCAATTTTAATCCTCTGTTTATCGGCAGTTCGTAGAGCGCGCCGTGCGTCCCGAGCGATA
CTGAGCGAAGCAAGTGCGTCGAGCAGTGCCCGCTTGTTCCTGAAATGCCAGTAAAGCGCTGGCTGCTGAA
CCCCCAGCCGGAACTGACCCCACAAGGCCCTAGCGTTTGCAATGCACCAGGTCATCATTGACCCAGGCGT
GTTCCACCAGGCCGCTGCCTCGCAACTCTTCGCAGGCTTCGCCGACCTGCTCGCGCCACTTCTTCACGCG
GGTGGAATCCGATCCGCACATGAGGCGGAAGGTTTCCAGCTTGAGCGGGTACGGCTCCCGGTGCGAGCTG
AAATAGTCGAACATCCGTCGGGCCGTCGGCGACAGCTTGCGGTACTTCTCCCATATGAATTTCGTGTAGT
GGTCGCCAGCAAACAGCACGACGATTTCCTCGTCGATCAGGACCTGGCAACGGGACGTTTTCTTGCCACG
GTCCAGGACGCGGAAGCGGTGCAGCAGCGACACCGATTCCAGGTGCCCAACGCGGTCGGACGTGAAGCCC
A
